>Addgene plasmid #60406 | pHR KIF17 (1-738) | depositor full sequence | sequence record 129117 | pHR KIF17 (1-738) sequence 12223 bps
CGATACCGTCGACCTCGAGGGAATTAATTCGAGCTCGGTACCTTTAAGACCAATGACTTACAAGGCAGCT
GTAGATCTTAGCCACTTTTTAAAAGAAAAGGGGGGACTGGAAGGGCTAATTCACTCCCAACGAAGACAAG
ATCTGCTTTTTGCTTGTACTGGGTCTCTCTGGTTAGACCAGATCTGAGCCTGGGAGCTCTCTGGCTAACT
AGGGAACCCACTGCTTAAGCCTCAATAAAGCTTGCCTTGAGTGCTTCAAGTAGTGTGTGCCCGTCTGTTG
TGTGACTCTGGTAACTAGAGATCCCTCAGACCCTTTTAGTCAGTGTGGAAAATCTCTAGCAGCATCTAGA
ATTAATTCCGTGTATTCTATAGTGTCACCTAAATCGTATGTGTATGATACATAAGGTTATGTATTAATTG
TAGCCGCGTTCTAACGACAATATGTACAAGCCTAATTGTGTAGCATCTGGCTTACTGAAGCAGACCCTAT
CATCTCTCTCGTAAACTGCCGTCAGAGTCGGTTTGGTTGGACGAACCTTCTGAGTTTCTGGTAACGCCGT
CCCGCACCCGGAAATGGTCAGCGAACCAATCAGCAGGGTCATCGCTAGCCAGATCCTCTACGCCGGACGC
ATCGTGGCCGGCATCACCGGCGCCACAGGTGCGGTTGCTGGCGCCTATATCGCCGACATCACCGATGGGG
AAGATCGGGCTCGCCACTTCGGGCTCATGAGCGCTTGTTTCGGCGTGGGTATGGTGGCAGGCCCCGTGGC
CGGGGGACTGTTGGGCGCCATCTCCTTGCATGCACCATTCCTTGCGGCGGCGGTGCTCAACGGCCTCAAC
CTACTACTGGGCTGCTTCCTAATGCAGGAGTCGCATAAGGGAGAGCGTCGAATGGTGCACTCTCAGTACA
ATCTAGCTCTGATGCCGCATAGTTAAGCCAGCCCCGACACCCGCCAACACCCGCTGACGCGCCCTGACGG
GCTTGTCTGCTCCCGGCATCCGCTTACAGACAAGCTGTGACCGTCTCCGGGAGCTGCATGTGTCAGAGGT
TTTCACCGTCATCACCGAAACGCGCGAGACGAAAGGGCCTCGTGATACGCCTATTTTTATAGGTTAATGT
CATGATAATAATGGTTTCTTAGACGTCAGGTGGCACTTTTCGGGGAAATGTGCGCGGAACCCCTATTTGT
TTATTTTTCTAAATACATTCAAATATGTATCCGCTCATGAGACAATAACCCTGATAAATGCTTCAATAAT
ATTGAAAAAGGAAGAGTATGAGTATTCAACATTTCCGTGTCGCCCTTATTCCCTTTTTTGCGGCATTTTG
CCTTCCTGTTTTTGCTCACCCAGAAACGCTGGTGAAAGTAAAAGATGCTGAAGATCAGTTGGGTGCACGA
GTGGGTTACATCGAACTGGATCTCAACAGCGGTAAGATCCTTGAGAGTTTTCGCCCCGAAGAACGTTTTC
CAATGATGAGCACTTTTAAAGTTCTGCTATGTGGCGCGGTATTATCCCGTATTGACGCCGGGCAAGAGCA
ACTCGGTCGCCGCATACACTATTCTCAGAATGACTTGGTTGAGTACTCACCAGTCACAGAAAAGCATCTT
ACGGATGGCATGACAGTAAGAGAATTATGCAGTGCTGCCATAACCATGAGTGATAACACTGCGGCCAACT
TACTTCTGACAACGATCGGAGGACCGAAGGAGCTAACCGCTTTTTTGCACAACATGGGGGATCATGTAAC
TCGCCTTGATCGTTGGGAACCGGAGCTGAATGAAGCCATACCAAACGACGAGCGTGACACCACGATGCCT
GTAGCAATGGCAACAACGTTGCGCAAACTATTAACTGGCGAACTACTTACTCTAGCTTCCCGGCAACAAT
TAATAGACTGGATGGAGGCGGATAAAGTTGCAGGACCACTTCTGCGCTCGGCCCTTCCGGCTGGCTGGTT
TATTGCTGATAAATCTGGAGCCGGTGAGCGTGGGTCTCGCGGTATCATTGCAGCACTGGGGCCAGATGGT
AAGCCCTCCCGTATCGTAGTTATCTACACGACGGGGAGTCAGGCAACTATGGATGAACGAAATAGACAGA
TCGCTGAGATAGGTGCCTCACTGATTAAGCATTGGTAACTGTCAGACCAAGTTTACTCATATATACTTTA
GATTGATTTAAAACTTCATTTTTAATTTAAAAGGATCTAGGTGAAGATCCTTTTTGATAATCTCATGACC
AAAATCCCTTAACGTGAGTTTTCGTTCCACTGAGCGTCAGACCCCGTAGAAAAGATCAAAGGATCTTCTT
GAGATCCTTTTTTTCTGCGCGTAATCTGCTGCTTGCAAACAAAAAAACCACCGCTACCAGCGGTGGTTTG
TTTGCCGGATCAAGAGCTACCAACTCTTTTTCCGAAGGTAACTGGCTTCAGCAGAGCGCAGATACCAAAT
ACTGTCCTTCTAGTGTAGCCGTAGTTAGGCCACCACTTCAAGAACTCTGTAGCACCGCCTACATACCTCG
CTCTGCTAATCCTGTTACCAGTGGCTGCTGCCAGTGGCGATAAGTCGTGTCTTACCGGGTTGGACTCAAG
ACGATAGTTACCGGATAAGGCGCAGCGGTCGGGCTGAACGGGGGGTTCGTGCACACAGCCCAGCTTGGAG
CGAACGACCTACACCGAACTGAGATACCTACAGCGTGAGCTATGAGAAAGCGCCACGCTTCCCGAAGGGA
GAAAGGCGGACAGGTATCCGGTAAGCGGCAGGGTCGGAACAGGAGAGCGCACGAGGGAGCTTCCAGGGGG
AAACGCCTGGTATCTTTATAGTCCTGTCGGGTTTCGCCACCTCTGACTTGAGCGTCGATTTTTGTGATGC
TCGTCAGGGGGGCGGAGCCTATGGAAAAACGCCAGCAACGCGGCCTTTTTACGGTTCCTGGCCTTTTGCT
GGCCTTTTGCTCACATGTTCTTTCCTGCGTTATCCCCTGATTCTGTGGATAACCGTATTACCGCCTTTGA
GTGAGCTGATACCGCTCGCCGCAGCCGAACGACCGAGCGCAGCGAGTCAGTGAGCGAGGAAGCGGAAGAG
CGCCCAATACGCAAACCGCCTCTCCCCGCGCGTTGGCCGATTCATTAATGCAGCTGTGGAATGTGTGTCA
GTTAGGGTGTGGAAAGTCCCCAGGCTCCCCAGCAGGCAGAAGTATGCAAAGCATGCATCTCAATTAGTCA
GCAACCAGGTGTGGAAAGTCCCCAGGCTCCCCAGCAGGCAGAAGTATGCAAAGCATGCATCTCAATTAGT
CAGCAACCATAGTCCCGCCCCTAACTCCGCCCATCCCGCCCCTAACTCCGCCCAGTTCCGCCCATTCTCC
GCCCCATGGCTGACTAATTTTTTTTATTTATGCAGAGGCCGAGGCCGCCTCGGCCTCTGAGCTATTCCAG
AAGTAGTGAGGAGGCTTTTTTGGAGGCCTAGGCTTTTGCAAAAAGCTTGGACACAAGACAGGCTTGCGAG
ATATGTTTGAGAATACCACTTTATCCCGCGTCAGGGAGAGGCAGTGCGTAAAAAGACGCGGACTCATGTG
AAATACTGGTTTTTAGTGCGCCAGATCTCTATAATCTCGCGCAACCTATTTTCCCCTCGAACACTTTTTA
AGCCGTAGATAAACAGGCTGGGACACTTCACATGAGCGAAAAATACATCGTCACCTGGGACATGTTGCAG
ATCCATGCACGTAAACTCGCAAGCCGACTGATGCCTTCTGAACAATGGAAAGGCATTATTGCCGTAAGCC
GTGGCGGTCTGTACCGGGTGCGTTACTGGCGCGTGAACTGGGTATTCGTCATGTCGATACCGTTTGTATT
TCCAGCTACGATCACGACAACCAGCGCGAGCTTAAAGTGCTGAAACGCGCAGAAGGCGATGGCGAAGGCT
TCATCGTTATTGATGACCTGGTGGATACCGGTGGTACTGCGGTTGCGATTCGTGAAATGTATCCAAAAGC
GCACTTTGTCACCATCTTCGCAAAACCGGCTGGTCGTCCGCTGGTTGATGACTATGTTGTTGATATCCCG
CAAGATACCTGGATTGAACAGCCGTGGGATATGGGCGTCGTATTCGTCCCGCCAATCTCCGGTCGCTAAT
CTTTTCAACGCCTGGCACTGCCGGGCGTTGTTCTTTTTAACTTCAGGCGGGTTACAATAGTTTCCAGTAA
GTATTCTGGAGGCTGCATCCATGACACAGGCAAACCTGAGCGAAACCCTGTTCAAACCCCGCTTTAAACA
TCCTGAAACCTCGACGCTAGTCCGCCGCTTTAATCACGGCGCACAACCGCCTGTGCAGTCGGCCCTTGAT
GGTAAAACCATCCCTCACTGGTATCGCATGATTAACCGTCTGATGTGGATCTGGCGCGGCATTGACCCAC
GCGAAATCCTCGACGTCCAGGCACGTATTGTGATGAGCGATGCCGAACGTACCGACGATGATTTATACGA
TACGGTGATTGGCTACCGTGGCGGCAACTGGATTTATGAGTGGGCCCCGGATCTTTGTGAAGGAACCTTA
CTTCTGTGGTGTGACATAATTGGACAAACTACCTACAGAGATTTAAAGCTCTAAGGTAAATATAAAATTT
TTAAGTGTATAATGTGTTAAACTACTGATTCTAATTGTTTGTGTATTTTAGATTCCAACCTATGGAACTG
ATGAATGGGAGCAGTGGTGGAATGCCTTTAATGAGGAAAACCTGTTTTGCTCAGAAGAAATGCCATCTAG
TGATGATGAGGCTACTGCTGACTCTCAACATTCTACTCCTCCAAAAAAGAAGAGAAAGGTAGAAGACCCC
AAGGACTTTCCTTCAGAATTGCTAAGTTTTTTGAGTCATGCTGTGTTTAGTAATAGAACTCTTGCTTGCT
TTGCTATTTACACCACAAAGGAAAAAGCTGCACTGCTATACAAGAAAATTATGGAAAAATATTCTGTAAC
CTTTATAAGTAGGCATAACAGTTATAATCATAACATACTGTTTTTTCTTACTCCACACAGGCATAGAGTG
TCTGCTATTAATAACTATGCTCAAAAATTGTGTACCTTTAGCTTTTTAATTTGTAAAGGGGTTAATAAGG
AATATTTGATGTATAGTGCCTTGACTAGAGATCATAATCAGCCATACCACATTTGTAGAGGTTTTACTTG
CTTTAAAAAACCTCCCACACCTCCCCCTGAACCTGAAACATAAAATGAATGCAATTGTTGTTGTTAACTT
GTTTATTGCAGCTTATAATGGTTACAAATAAAGCAATAGCATCACAAATTTCACAAATAAAGCATTTTTT
TCACTGCATTCTAGTTGTGGTTTGTCCAAACTCATCAATGTATCTTATCATGTCTGGATCAACTGGATAA
CTCAAGCTAACCAAAATCATCCCAAACTTCCCACCCCATACCCTATTACCACTGCCAATTACCTAGTGGT
TTCATTTACTCTAAACCTGTGATTCCTCTGAATTATTTTCATTTTAAAGAAATTGTATTTGTTAAATATG
TACTACAAACTTAGTAGTTGGAAGGGCTAATTCACTCCCAAAGAAGACAAGATATCCTTGATCTGTGGAT
CTACCACACACAAGGCTACTTCCCTGATTAGCAGAACTACACACCAGGGCCAGGGGTCAGATATCCACTG
ACCTTTGGATGGTGCTACAAGCTAGTACCAGTTGAGCCAGATAAGGTAGAAGAGGCCAATAAAGGAGAGA
ACACCAGCTTGTTACACCCTGTGAGCCTGCATGGGATGGATGACCCGGAGAGAGAAGTGTTAGAGTGGAG
GTTTGACAGCCGCCTAGCATTTCATCACGTGGCCCGAGAGCTGCATCCGGAGTACTTCAAGAACTGCTGA
TATCGAGCTTGCTACAAGGGACTTTCCGCTGGGGACTTTCCAGGGAGGCGTGGCCTGGGCGGGACTGGGG
AGTGGCGAGCCCTCAGATCCTGCATATAAGCAGCTGCTTTTTGCCTGTACTGGGTCTCTCTGGTTAGACC
AGATCTGAGCCTGGGAGCTCTCTGGCTAACTAGGGAACCCACTGCTTAAGCCTCAATAAAGCTTGCCTTG
AGTGCTTCAAGTAGTGTGTGCCCGTCTGTTGTGTGACTCTGGTAACTAGAGATCCCTCAGACCCTTTTAG
TCAGTGTGGAAAATCTCTAGCAGTGGCGCCCGAACAGGGACTTGAAAGCGAAAGGGAAACCAGAGGAGCT
CTCTCGACGCAGGACTCGGCTTGCTGAAGCGCGCACGGCAAGAGGCGAGGGGCGGCGACTGGTGAGTACG
CCAAAAATTTTGACTAGCGGAGGCTAGAAGGAGAGAGATGGGTGCGAGAGCGTCAGTATTAAGCGGGGGA
GAATTAGATCGCGATGGGAAAAAATTCGGTTAAGGCCAGGGGGAAAGAAAAAATATAAATTAAAACATAT
AGTATGGGCAAGCAGGGAGCTAGAACGATTCGCAGTTAATCCTGGCCTGTTAGAAACATCAGAAGGCTGT
AGACAAATACTGGGACAGCTACAACCATCCCTTCAGACAGGATCAGAAGAACTTAGATCATTATATAATA
CAGTAGCAACCCTCTATTGTGTGCATCAAAGGATAGAGATAAAAGACACCAAGGAAGCTTTAGACAAGAT
AGAGGAAGAGCAAAACAAAAGTAAGACCACCGCACAGCAAGCGGCCGGTGATCTTCAGACCTGGACGATA
TATATGAGGGACAATTGGAGAAGTGAATTATATAAATATAAAGTAGTAAAAATTGAACCATTAGGAGTAG
CACCCACCAAGGCAAAGAGAAGAGTGGTGCAGAGAGAAAAAAGAGCAGTGGGAATAGGAGCTTTGTTCCT
TGGGTTCTTGGGAGCAGCAGGAAGCACTATGGGCGCAGCGTCAATGACGCTGACGGTACAGGCCAGACAA
TTATTGTCTGGTATAGTGCAGCAGCAGAACAATTTGCTGAGGGCTATTGAGGCGCAACAGCATCTGTTGC
AACTCACAGTCTGGGGCATCAAGCAGCTCCAGGCAAGAATCCTGGCTGTGGAAAGATACCTAAAGGATCA
ACAGCTCCTGGGGATTTGGGGTTGCTCTGGAAAACTCATTTGCACCACTGCTGTGCCTTGGAATGCTAGT
TGGAGTAATAAATCTCTGGAACAGATTTGGAATCACACGACCTGGATGGAGTGGGACAGAGAAATTAACA
ATTACACAAGCTTAATACACTCCTTAATTGAAGAATCGCAAAACCAGCAAGAAAAGAATGAACAAGAATT
ATTGGAATTAGATAAATGGGCAAGTTTGTGGAATTGGTTTAACATAACAAATTGGCTGTGGTATATAAAA
TTATTCATAATGATAGTAGGAGGCTTGGTAGGTTTAAGAATAGTTTTTGCTGTACTTTCTATAGTGAATA
GAGTTAGGCAGGGATATTCACCATTATCGTTTCAGACCCACCTCCCAACCCCGAGGGGACCCGACAGGCC
CGAAGGAATAGAAGAAGAAGGTGGAGAGAGAGACAGAGACAGATCCATTCGATTAGTGAACGGATCTCGA
CGGTATCGCCAAATGGCAGTATTCATCCACAATTTTAAAAGAAAAGGGGGGATTGGGGGGTACAGTGCAG
GGGAAAGAATAGTAGACATAATAGCAACAGACATACAAACTAAAGAATTACAAAAACAAATTACAAAAAT
TCAAAATTTTCGGGTTTATTACAGGGACAGCAGAGATCCAGTTTGGATCGATAAGCTTGATATCGAATTC
CTGCAGCCCCGATAAAATAAAAGATTTTATTTAGTCTCCAGAAAAAGGGGGGAATGAAAGACCCCACCTG
TAGGTTTGGCAAGCTAGCTGCAGTAACGCCATTTTGCAAGGCATGGAAAAATACCAAACCAAGAATAGAG
AAGTTCAGATCAAGGGCGGGTACATGAAAATAGCTAACGTTGGGCCAAACAGGATATCTGCGGTGAGCAG
TTTCGGCCCCGGCCCGGGGCCAAGAACAGATGGTCACCGCAGTTTCGGCCCCGGCCCGAGGCCAAGAACA
GATGGTCCCCAGATATGGCCCAACCCTCAGCAGTTTCTTAAGACCCATCAGATGTTTCCAGGCTCCCCCA
AGGACCTGAAATGACCCTGCGCCTTATTTGAATTAACCAATCAGCCTGCTTCTCGCTTCTGTTCGCGCGC
TTCTGCTTCCCGAGCTCTATAAAAGAGCTCACAACCCCTCACTCGGCGCGCCAGTCCTCCGACAGACTGA
GTCGCCCGGGGGGGATCTGGAGCTCTCGAGAATTCTCACGCGTGCCACCATGGCCTCCGAGGCGGTGAAG
GTTGTCGTGCGCTGCCGTCCCATGAACCAGCGGGAGCGAGAGCTGCGCTGCCAGCCCGTGGTGACTGTGG
ACTGCGCGCGCGCCCAGTGCTGCATCCAGAACCCGGGCGCCGCCGACGAGCCGCCCAAGCAGTTCACCTT
CGACGGCGCCTACCACGTGGACCACGTCACCGAGCAGATCTACAACGAGATCGCCTATCCGCTGGTGGAG
GGCGTCACTGAGGGCTACAATGGCACCATCTTTGCCTACGGCCAGACAGGCAGCGGGAAGTCCTTCACCA
TGCAGGGCCTGCCGGATCCGCCCTCCCAGAGAGGCATCATCCCCAGGGCCTTCGAGCACGTGTTCGAGAG
CGTCCAGTGTGCAGAGAACACTAAGTTCCTGGTCCGGGCCTCCTACCTGGAGATCTACAATGAAGATGTC
CGGGACCTCCTTGGGGCTGACACCAAGCAGAAGCTGGAGCTGAAGGAGCACCCAGAGAAGGGCGTGTACG
TGAAGGGGCTGTCCATGCACACGGTGCACAGCGTGGCCCAGTGTGAGCACATCATGGAGACTGGCTGGAA
GAACCGTTCGGTCGGCTACACGCTGATGAACAAGGATTCCTCACGCTCGCACTCCATCTTCACCATCAGC
ATCGAGATGTCTGCCGTGGATGAGCGGGGCAAGGACCACCTCCGGGCGGGCAAGCTGAACCTGGTGGACC
TGGCGGGCAGCGAGCGGCAGTCCAAGACCGGGGCCACGGGCGAGCGGCTCAAGGAGGCCACCAAGATCAA
CCTGTCGCTCTCGGCACTGGGCAATGTCATCTCGGCGCTGGTGGACGGGCGCTGTAAGCACGTCCCCTAC
CGTGACTCGAAGCTGACGCGGCTGCTGCAGGACTCACTGGGCGGCAACACCAAGACGCTCATGGTGGCCT
GCCTGTCGCCTGCGGACAACAACTACGATGAGACACTCAGCACGCTGCGCTACGCCAACCGGGCCAAGAA
CATCAGGAACAAGCCGCGCATCAATGAGGACCCCAAGGATGCGCTGCTTCGCGAGTACCAGGAGGAGATC
AAGAAGCTCAAGGCCATCCTGACACAGCAGATGAGCCCCAGCAGCCTGTCAGCCCTGCTGTCCAGGCAGG
TGCCCCCAGACCCTGTGCAGGTGGAGGAGAAGCTGTTGCCCCAACCTGTGATCCAGCATGACATGGAGGC
CGAGAAGCAGCTGATCCGGGAGGAGTATGAAGAGCGCCTGGCCCGGCTGAAAGCCGACTATAAGGCCGAG
CAGGAGTCTCGGGCCAGGCTGGAGGAAGACATCACTGCCATGCGCAACTCATATGACGTCAGGCTGTCCA
CGCTGGAGGAGAACCTGCGGAAGGAGACAGAGGCTGTCCTGCAGGTGGGAGTCCTCTACAAGGCTGAGGT
CATGTCCAGGGCTGAGTTTGCCAGCAGCGCTGAGTACCCGCCTGCTTTTCAGTATGAGACAGTGGTGAAA
CCCAAGGTCTTCTCCACGACTGACACTCTGCCCAGTGACGATGTCTCCAAGACTCAGGTTTCCTCCAGGT
TTGCGGAGCTGCCCAAGGTGGAACCCTCCAAATCTGAGATTTCTCTGGGCTCCAGTGAGTCATCCTCGCT
CGAAGAAACCTCTGTGTCCGAGGCTTTCCCTGGGCCTGAGGAGCCCTCCAACGTGGAGGTCTCCATGCCC
ACTGAGGAGTCCAGGAGCAGATACTTCCTGGATGAGTGCCTCGGGCAGGAGGCCGCTGGGCACCTGCTGG
GGGAACAGAACTACCTCCCGCAAGAGGAGCCGCAGGAGGTGCCCCTGCAGGGGTTACTAGGCCTGCAGGA
CCCGTTTGCCGAGGTGGAAGCCAAGCTGGCCAGACTCTCCTCCACCGTGGCCAGGACAGATGCACCCCAG
GCAGACGTCCCCAAGGTCCCTGTGCAGGTCCCTGCGCCGACAGACCTGCTGGAGCCCAGTGATGCCAGGC
CCGAAGCCGAGGCGGCTGATGACTTCCCGCCCAGGCCTGAGGTAGATCTGGCCTCGGAAGTGGCCTTAGA
GGTGGTGCGGACAGCAGAGCCTGGCGTGTGGTTGGAGGCTCAGGCCCCGGTGGCCCTGGTGGCTCAGCCT
GAGCCCCTGCCGGCCACAGCTGGTGTGAAGAGGGAGAGCGTGGGCATGGAGGTGGCAGTGCTGACTGATG
ACCCGCTGCCCGTTGTGGACCAGTTGGATCCAGGTGGAGGTGGAAGCGGTAGCAAAGGAGAAGAACTTTT
CACTGGAGTTGTCCCAATTCTTGTTGAATTAGATGGTGATGTTAATGGGCACAAATTTTCTGTCCGTGGA
GAGGGTGAAGGTGATGCTACAAACGGAAAACTCACCCTTAAATTTATTTGCACTACTGGAAAACTACCTG
TTCCGTGGCCAACACTTGTCACTACTCTGACCTATGGTGTTCAATGCTTTTCCCGTTATCCGGATCACAT
GAAACGGCATGACTTTTTCAAGAGTGCCATGCCCGAAGGTTATGTACAGGAACGCACTATATCTTTCAAA
GATGACGGGACCTACAAGACGCGTGCTGAAGTCAAGTTTGAAGGTGATACCCTTGTTAATCGTATCGAGT
TAAAGGGTATTGATTTTAAAGAAGATGGAAACATTCTTGGACACAAACTCGAGTACAACTTTAACTCACA
CAATGTATACATCACGGCAGACAAACAAAAGAATGGAATCAAAGCTAACTTCAAAATTCGCCACAACGTT
GAAGATGGTTCCGTTCAACTAGCAGACCATTATCAACAAAATACTCCAATTGGCGATGGCCCTGTCCTTT
TACCAGACAACCATTACCTGTCGACACAATCTGTCCTTTCGAAAGATCCCAACGAAAAGCGTGACCACAT
GGTCCTTCTTGAGTTTGTAACTGCTGCTGGGATTACACATGGCATGGATGAGCTCTACAAAGGTGGAGGT
CGGACCGAAGAGTACAAGCTTATCCTGAACGGTAAAACCCTGAAAGGTGAAACCACCACCGAAGCTGTTG
ACGCTGCTACCGCGGAAAAAGTTTTCAAACAGTACGCTAACGACAACGGTGTTGACGGTGAATGGACCTA
CGACGACGCTACCAAAACCTTCACGGTAACCGAAGGCGGCGGCTCTGGCGGCTCTGGCGGCGGCTGGAGT
CATCCACAATTTGAGAAGGGCGGCGGCAGTGGCGGCGGCAGTGGCGGCAGTGCCTGGAGCCACCCGCAGT
TCGAAAAAGGCAGTACTAGTTAAGCGGCCGCGACTCTAGAGTCGACCTGCAGGCATGCAAGCTTGATATC
AAGCTTATCGATAATCAACCTCTGGATTACAAAATTTGTGAAAGATTGACTGGTATTCTTAACTATGTTG
CTCCTTTTACGCTATGTGGATACGCTGCTTTAATGCCTTTGTATCATGCTATTGCTTCCCGTATGGCTTT
CATTTTCTCCTCCTTGTATAAATCCTGGTTGCTGTCTCTTTATGAGGAGTTGTGGCCCGTTGTCAGGCAA
CGTGGCGTGGTGTGCACTGTGTTTGCTGACGCAACCCCCACTGGTTGGGGCATTGCCACCACCTGTCAGC
TCCTTTCCGGGACTTTCGCTTTCCCCCTCCCTATTGCCACGGCGGAACTCATCGCCGCCTGCCTTGCCCG
CTGCTGGACAGGGGCTCGGCTGTTGGGCACTGACAATTCCGTGGTGTTGTCGGGGAAATCATCGTCCTTT
CCTTGGCTGCTCGCCTGTGTTGCCACCTGGATTCTGCGCGGGACGTCCTTCTGCTACGTCCCTTCGGCCC
TCAATCCAGCGGACCTTCCTTCCCGCGGCCTGCTGCCGGCTCTGCGGCCTCTTCCGCGTCTTCGCCTTCG
CCCTCAGACGAGTCGGATCTCCCTTTGGGCCGCCTCCCCGCAT
Features (pLannotate 1.2.2; 36 found; start..end, strand, type, name):
     38..106     +  CDS            nef (fragment): NEF_HV1Z2 - Experimental evidence at protein level: Swiss-Prot protein existence level 1. Extracellular Nef protein targets CD4(+) T-lymphocytes for apoptosis by interacting with CXCR4 surface receptors. From Human immunodeficiency virus type 1 group M subtype D (isolate Z2/CDC-Z34) (HIV-1).
    108..341     +  LTR            3' LTR (ΔU3): self-inactivating 3' long terminal repeat (LTR) from HIV-1
    366..384     -  promoter       SP6 promoter: promoter for bacteriophage SP6 RNA polymerase
    612..891     +  CDS            TcR (fragment): tetracycline efflux protein; tet; confers resistance to tetracycline
    892..941     -  misc_feature   bom (fragment): basis of mobility region from pBR322
   1043..1078    -  CDS            rop (fragment): Rop protein, which maintains plasmids at low copy number; rop
   1173..1277    +  promoter       AmpR promoter: bla
   1278..2138    +  CDS            AmpR: β-lactamase; bla; confers resistance to ampicillin, carbenicillin, and related antibiotics
   2309..2897    +  rep_origin     ori: high-copy-number ColE1/pMB1/pBR322/pUC origin of replication
   3080..3136    +  CDS            lacI (fragment): lac repressor; lacI; The lac repressor binds to the lac operator to inhibit transcription in E. coli. This inhibition can be relieved by adding lactose or isopropyl-β-D-thiogalactopyranoside (IPTG).
   3143..3472    +  promoter       SV40 promoter: SV40 enhancer and early promoter
   3672..3791    +  CDS            gpt (fragment): XGPT_ECOLI - Also known as gpp, gxu. Experimental evidence at protein level: Swiss-Prot protein existence level 1. Purine salvage pathway enzyme that catalyzes the transfer of the ribosyl-5-phosphate group from 5-phospho-alpha-D-ribose 1- diphosphate (PRPP) to the N9 position of the 6-oxopurines guanine and xanthine to form the corresponding ribonucleotides GMP (guanosine 5'- monophosphate) and XMP (xanthosine 5'-monophosphate), with the release of PPi. To a lesser extent, also acts on hypoxanthine (PubMed:9100006, PubMed:3886014). Does not ribophosphorylate adenine (PubMed:3886014). From Esch
   3791..4126    +  CDS            gpt (fragment): XGPT_ECOLI - Also known as gpp, gxu. Experimental evidence at protein level: Swiss-Prot protein existence level 1. Purine salvage pathway enzyme that catalyzes the transfer of the ribosyl-5-phosphate group from 5-phospho-alpha-D-ribose 1- diphosphate (PRPP) to the N9 position of the 6-oxopurines guanine and xanthine to form the corresponding ribonucleotides GMP (guanosine 5'- monophosphate) and XMP (xanthosine 5'-monophosphate), with the release of PPi. To a lesser extent, also acts on hypoxanthine (PubMed:9100006, PubMed:3886014). Does not ribophosphorylate adenine (PubMed:3886014). From Esch
   4221..4526    +  CDS            frsA (fragment): FRSA_ECOLI - Also known as yafA. Experimental evidence at protein level: Swiss-Prot protein existence level 1. Catalyzes the hydrolysis of esters (PubMed:15808744). Displays esterase activity toward pNP-butyrate (PubMed:15808744). May stimulate mixed-acid fermentation by acting as a fermentation/respiration switch that down-regulates respiration and up- regulates fermentation rates (PubMed:15169777). From Escherichia coli (strain K12).
   4530..4604    +  CDS            small t antigen (fragment): SV40 (simian virus 40) small t antigen
   4606..4671    +  intron         small t intron: SV40 (simian virus 40) small t antigen intron
   4801..4821    +  CDS            SV40 NLS: nuclear localization signal of SV40 (simian virus 40) large T antigen
   5140..5223    +  CDS            large T antigen (fragment): large T antigen from SV40 (simian virus 40)
   5246..5380    +  polyA_signal   SV40 poly(A) signal: SV40 polyadenylation signal
   5548..5877    +  CDS            nef (fragment): NEF_HV1BR - Experimental evidence at protein level: Swiss-Prot protein existence level 1. Extracellular Nef protein targets CD4(+) T-lymphocytes for apoptosis by interacting with CXCR4 surface receptors (PubMed:14990729). From Human immunodeficiency virus type 1 group M subtype B (isolate BRU/LAI) (HIV-1).
   5925..6182    +  LTR            5' LTR (truncated): truncated 5' long terminal repeat (LTR) from HIV-1
   6229..6354    +  misc_feature   HIV-1 Ψ: packaging signal of human immunodeficiency virus type 1
   6338..6676    +  CDS            HIV-1 gag (fragment): gag protein from human immunodeficiency virus 1; gag
   6846..7079    +  misc_feature   RRE: The Rev response element (RRE) of HIV-1 allows for Rev-dependent mRNA export from the nucleus to the cytoplasm.
   7456..7556    +  CDS            Rev (fragment): human immunodeficiency virus 1 (HIV-1) Rev protein; rev; enhances nuclear export of unspliced and incompletely spliced viral mRNAs
   7593..7710    +  misc_feature   cPPT/CTS: central polypurine tract and central termination sequence of HIV-1
   7747..7779    -  misc_feature   MCS (fragment): pBluescript multiple cloning site
   7863..8270    +  promoter       SFFV promoter: spleen focus-forming virus long terminal repeat (LTR) promoter
   8310..10523   +  CDS            Kif17 (fragment): KIF17_MOUSE - Experimental evidence at protein level: Swiss-Prot protein existence level 1. Dendrite-specific motor protein which, in association with the Apba1-containing complex (LIN-10-LIN-2-LIN-7 complex), transports vesicles containing N-methyl-D-aspartate (NMDA) receptor subunit NR2B along microtubules. From Mus musculus (Mouse).
  10551..11261   +  CDS            Superfolder GFP: Superfolder GFP is a basic (constitutively fluorescent) green fluorescent protein published in 2005, derived from Aequorea victoria. It is reported to be a very rapidly-maturing weak dimer.
  11283..11444   +  CDS            GB1: B1 domain of Streptococcal protein G effective as a solubilizing fusion partner (Cheng and Patel, 2004)
  11535..11557   +  CDS            Strep-Tag II (fragment): peptide that binds Strep-Tactin®, an engineered form of streptavidin
  11584..11614   +  misc_feature   MCS (fragment): pUC18/19 multiple cloning site
  11615..11633   +  misc_feature   MCS (fragment): pBluescript multiple cloning site
  11633..12221   +  misc_feature   WPRE: woodchuck hepatitis virus posttranscriptional regulatory element
  12222..21      +  misc_feature   MCS (fragment) (across the origin): pBluescript multiple cloning site
