[The description below was written by a language model from this plasmid's Addgene catalogue record and pLannotate feature annotations shown in this document.]
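Description:
pHR KIF17 (1-738) is a 12.2 kb HIV-1-based lentiviral transfer plasmid built on the pHR backbone for mammalian expression of a truncated human homodimeric kinesin-2 motor. It is propagated in E. coli as a high-copy plasmid through a ColE1/pUC-type origin and selected with ampicillin via the β-lactamase gene. The backbone also carries leftovers of older vector lineages. These include fragments of the tetracycline resistance gene, bom, rop and lacI, and an SV40 promoter followed by fragmented gpt sequence with the SV40 small t intron and poly(A) signal.

The viral portion contains a truncated 5' LTR, the Ψ packaging signal with a gag fragment, the Rev response element for Rev-dependent nuclear export of the genomic RNA, the cPPT/CTS element, and a self-inactivating ΔU3 3' LTR. This arrangement implies that packaging functions are supplied in trans. Between cPPT and the 3' LTR, the spleen focus-forming virus (SFFV) promoter drives the open reading frame encoding KIF17 residues 1-738. The insert was assembled by Gibson cloning and is fused at its C terminus, in order, to superfolder GFP, the GB1 solubility domain of protein G, and a Strep-Tag II. A WPRE downstream enhances transcript stability and expression.

The automated annotation labels the motor coding region by homology to mouse Kif17, whereas the catalogue entry gives the species as human. This most likely reflects the closest database match rather than a different insert. The tag combination suits fluorescent visualisation and Strep-Tactin affinity purification of the motor. The associated study examined how tubulin isotypes and post-translational modifications regulate microtubule motors.
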