Addgene plasmid #60406: pHR KIF17 (1-738)
Purpose: Expression of truncated form of human homodimeric kinesin-2 (KIF17) amino acids 1-738
Depositing lab: Ron Vale. Depositing organization: University of California, San Francisco (UCSF). Publication: Regulation of microtubule motors by tubulin isotypes and post-translational modifications. Sirajuddin M, Rice LM, Vale RD. Nat Cell Biol. 2014 Apr;16(4):335-44. doi: 10.1038/ncb2920. Epub 2014 Mar 16. PubMed 24633327.
Backbone
  Vector backbone: pHR
  Vector type: Mammalian Expression, Lentiviral
Growth in bacteria
  Bacterial resistance: Ampicillin, 100 μg/mL
  Growth temperature: 37°C
  Growth strain: NEB Stable
  Copy number: High Copy
Gene/Insert
  Gene/Insert name: KIF17 (alt name: Homodimeric Kinesin-2)
  Species: H. sapiens (human)
  Insert size (bp): 3264
  Mutation: Truncated version amino acids 1-738
  Entrez Gene: KIF17 (a.k.a. KIF17B, KIF3X, KLP-2, OSM-3)
  Promoter: SFFV
  Tag / fusion protein: sfGFP (C terminal on insert); GB1 (C terminal on insert); Strep-Tag (C terminal on insert)
  Cloning method: Gibson Cloning
  Sequencing primers: 5′ gaccctgcgccttatttgaa; 3′ caatagcatgatacaaaggc
Terms and licenses: Academic/Nonprofit Terms; Industry Terms: Not Available to Industry
How to cite: pHR KIF17 (1-738) was a gift from Ron Vale (Addgene plasmid # 60406 ; http://n2t.net/addgene:60406 ; RRID:Addgene_60406)
