>Addgene plasmid #60406 | pHR KIF17 (1-738) | addgene partial sequence | sequence record 98542 | WPRE-R 5'-CATAGCGTAAAAGGAGCAACA-3'
TTTTGTAATCCAGAGGTTGATTATCGATAAGCTTGATATCAAGCTTGCATGCCTGCAGGTCGACTCTAGA
GTCGCGGCCGCTTAACTAGTACTGCCTTTTTCGAACTGCGGGTGGCTCCAGGCACTGCCGCCACTGCCGC
CGCCACTGCCGCCGCCCTTCTCAAATTGTGGATGACTCCAGCCGCCGCCAGAGCCGCCAGAGCCGCCGCC
TTCGGTTACCGTGAAGGTTTTGGTAGCGTCGTCGTAGGTCCATTCACCGTCAACACCGTTGTCGTTAGCG
TACTGTTTGAAAACTTTTTCCGCGGTAGCAGCGTCAACAGCTTCGGTGGTGGTTTCACCTTTCAGGGTTT
TACCGTTCAGGATAAGCTTGTACTCTTCGGTCCGACCTCCACCTTTGTAGAGCTCATCCATGCCATGTGT
AATCCCAGCAGCAGTTACAAACTCAAGAAGGACCATGTGGTCACGCTTTTCGTTGGGATCTTTCGAAAGG
ACAGATTGTGTCGACAGGTAATGGTTGTCTGGTAAAAGGACAGGGCCATCGCCAATTGGAGTATTTTGTT
GATAATGGTCTGCTAGTTGAACGGAACCATCTTCAACGTTGTGGCGAATTTTGAAGTTAGCTTTGATTCC
ATTCTTTTGTTTGTCTGCCGTGATGTATACATTGTGTGAGTTAAAGTTGTACTCGAGTTTGTGTCCAAGA
ATGTTTCCATCTTCTTTAAAATCAATACCCTTTAACTCGATACGATTAACAAGGGTATCACCTTCAAACT
TGACTTCAGCACGCGTCTTGTAGGTCCCGTCATCTTTGAAAGATATAGTGCGTTCCTGTACATAACCTTC
GGGCATGGCACTCTTG
