>Addgene plasmid #60406 | pHR KIF17 (1-738) | addgene partial sequence | sequence record 98544 | GFP-R 5'-CCATCTAATTCAACAAGAATTGGGACAAC-3'
TTTGCTACCGCTTCCACCTCCACCTGGATCCAACTGGTCCACAACGGGCAGCGGGTCATCAGTCAGCACT
GCCACCTCCATGCCCACGCTCTCCCTCTTCACACCAGCTGTGGCCGGCAGGGGCTCAGGCTGAGCCACCA
GGGCCACCGGGGCCTGAGCCTCCAACCACACGCCAGGCTCTGCTGTCCGCACCACCTCTAAGGCCACTTC
CGAGGCCAGATCTACCTCAGGCCTGGGCGGGAAGTCATCAGCCGCCTCGGCTTCGGGCCTGGCATCACTG
GGCTCCAGCAGGTCTGTCGGCGCAGGGACCTGCACAGGGACCTTGGGGACGTCTGCCTGGGGTGCATCTG
TCCTGGCCACGGTGGAGGAGAGTCTGGCCAGCTTGGCTTCCACCTCGGCAAACGGGTCCTGCAGGCCTAG
TAACCCCTGCAGGGGCACCTCCTGCGGCTCCTCTTGCGGGAGGTAGTTCTGTTCCCCCAGCAGGTGCCCA
GCGGCCTCCTGCCCGAGGCACTCATCCAGGAAGTATCTGCTCCTGGACTCCTCAGTGGGCATGGAGACCT
CCACGTTGGAGGGCTCCTCAGGCCCAGGGAAAGCCTCGGACACAGAGGTTTCTTCGAGCGAGGATGACTC
ACTGGAGCCCAGAGAAATCTCAGATTTGGAGGGTTCCACCTTGGGCAGCTCCGCAAACCTGGAGGAAACC
TGAGTCTTGGAGACATCGTCACTGGGCAGAGTGTCAGTCGTGGAGAAGACCTTGGGTTTCACCACTGTCT
CATACTGAAAAGCA
