>Addgene plasmid #60406 | pHR KIF17 (1-738) | addgene partial sequence | sequence record 129118 | SFFVpro-F 5'-CTTCTGCTTCCCGAGCTCTA-3'
GGCGCGCCAGTCCTCCGACAGACTGAGTCGCCCGGGGGGGATCTGGAGCTCTCGAGAATTCTCACGCGTG
CCACCATGGCCTCCGAGGCGGTGAAGGTTGTCGTGCGCTGCCGTCCCATGAACCAGCGGGAGCGAGAGCT
GCGCTGCCAGCCCGTGGTGACTGTGGACTGCGCGCGCGCCCAGTGCTGCATCCAGAACCCGGGCGCCGCC
GACGAGCCGCCCAAGCAGTTCACCTTCGACGGCGCCTACCACGTGGACCACGTCACCGAGCAGATCTACA
ACGAGATCGCCTATCCGCTGGTGGAGGGCGTCACTGAGGGCTACAATGGCACCATCTTTGCCTACGGCCA
GACAGGCAGCGGGAAGTCCTTCACCATGCAGGGCCTGCCGGATCCGCCCTCCCAGAGAGGCATCATCCCC
AGGGCCTTCGAGCACGTGTTCGAGAGCGTCCAGTGTGCAGAGAACACTAAGTTCCTGGTCCGGGCCTCCT
ACCTGGAGATCTACAATGAAGATGTCCGGGACCTCCTTGGGGCTGACACCAAGCAGAAGCTGGAGCTGAA
GGAGCACCCAGAGAAGGGCGTGTACGTGAAGGGGCTGTCCATGCACACGGTGCACAGCGTGGCCCAGTGT
GAGCACATCATGGAGACTGGCTGGAAGAACCGTTCGGTCGGCTACACGCTGATGAACAAGGATTCCTCAC
GCTCGCACTCCATCTTCACCATCAGCATCGAGATGTCTGCCGTGGATGAGCGGGGCAAGGACCACCTCCG
GGCGGGCAAGCTGAACCTGGTGGACCTGGCGGGCAGCGAGCGGCAGTCCAAGACCGGGGCCACGGGCGAG
CGGCTCAAGGAGGCCACCAAGATCAACCTGTCGCTCTCGGCACTGGGCAATGTCATCTCGGCGCTGGTGG
ACGGGCGCTGTAAGCACGTCCCCTACCGTGACTCGAA
